Addgene plasmid #215338: pMVV108
Purpose: Expresses sfGFP under induction with the Salicylic Acid Marionette Cassette (NahRAM + PSalTTC-sfGFP) with a BBR1 backbone.
Depositing lab: Brian Pfleger. Depositing organization: University of Wisconsin, Madison. Publication: Synthetic Biology Toolbox for Nitrogen-Fixing Soil Microbes. Venkataraman M, Ynigez-Gutierrez A, Infante V, MacIntyre A, Fernandes-Junior PI, Ane JM, Pfleger B. ACS Synth Biol. 2023 Dec 15;12(12):3623-3634. doi: 10.1021/acssynbio.3c00414. Epub 2023 Nov 21. PubMed 37988619.
Backbone
  Vector backbone: BBR1
  Backbone size w/o insert (bp): 4400
  Total vector size (bp): 5070
  Modifications to backbone: Constitutive NahRAM expression
  Vector type: Bacterial Expression, Synthetic Biology
Growth in bacteria
  Bacterial resistance: Kanamycin, 50 μg/mL
  Growth temperature: 37°C
  Growth strain: DH5alpha
  Copy number: Low Copy
Gene/Insert
  Gene/Insert name: sfGFP
  Species: Synthetic
  Insert size (bp): 711
  Promoter: PSalTTC
  Tag / fusion protein: None
  Cloning method: Gibson Cloning
  Sequencing primers: 5′ na
Resource information
  A portion of this plasmid was derived from a plasmid made by: Optimized induction cassettes were cloned from the Marionette sensor collection into broad host origin BBR1: https://www.addgene.org/kits/marionette-sensor-collection/ https://doi.org/10.1038/s41589-018-0168-3
Terms and licenses: Academic/Nonprofit Terms; Industry Terms: Not Available to Industry
How to cite: pMVV108 was a gift from Brian Pfleger (Addgene plasmid # 215338 ; http://n2t.net/addgene:215338 ; RRID:Addgene_215338)
