[The description below was written by a language model from this plasmid's Addgene catalogue record and pLannotate feature annotations shown in this document.]
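Description:
pMVV108 is a low-copy, broad-host-range bacterial expression plasmid of about 5.1 kb built on a pBBR1 backbone. It carries the pBBR1 oriV together with the pBBR1 Rep protein that this origin requires, which allows replication in E. coli and in many other Gram-negative bacteria. Selection is by kanamycin, through an aph(3')-Ia aminoglycoside phosphotransferase gene. The feature table also picks up short fragments annotated as a tet promoter, TcR, RSF ori and the pBR322 bom region. These are partial matches of a few dozen to about 120 bases, so they are most likely backbone remnants rather than functional elements.

The payload is the salicylic acid-responsive sensor cassette taken from the Marionette collection. The NahRAM variant of the Pseudomonas putida nahR regulator is expressed constitutively, and the annotation places a lacIq-type promoter fragment directly upstream of its coding sequence. NahR is the transcriptional regulator that responds to salicylate, and here it controls the PSalTTC promoter that drives untagged superfolder GFP, a rapidly maturing green fluorescent reporter. The PSalTTC promoter is named in the catalogue entry but is not annotated in the feature table. It presumably lies just upstream of the sequence start on the circular map. An sTRSV hammerhead ribozyme sits ahead of the sfGFP coding sequence. Such a self-cleaving element is commonly used as an insulator that trims the 5' untranslated region so expression depends less on promoter context.

The plasmid serves as a fluorescent readout of salicylate-inducible expression. It belongs to a synthetic biology toolbox for characterising induction systems in nitrogen-fixing soil microbes.
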