Features (pLannotate 1.2.2; 12 found; start..end, strand, type, name):
      1..50      +  misc_RNA       sTRSV HHRz: hammerhead ribozyme from the tobacco ringspot virus satellite RNA (Khvorova et al., 2003)
    100..813     +  CDS            Superfolder GFP: Superfolder GFP is a basic (constitutively fluorescent) green fluorescent protein published in 2005, derived from Aequorea victoria. It is reported to be a very rapidly-maturing weak dimer.
    889..951     +  promoter       lacIq promoter (fragment): lacI (mutant); In the lacIq allele, a single base change in the promoter boosts expression of the lacI gene about 10-fold.
    964..1863    +  CDS            nahR: NAHR_PSEPU - Protein inferred from homology: Swiss-Prot protein existence level 3. Regulates the expression of the naphthalene (nahA-F) and salicylate (nahG-M) metabolism genes. From Pseudomonas putida (Arthrobacter siderocapsulatus).
   1968..1986    -  promoter       tet promoter (fragment): E. coli promoter for tetracycline efflux protein gene
   1996..2116    +  CDS            TcR (fragment): tetracycline efflux protein; tet; confers resistance to tetracycline
   2135..2157    -  rep_origin     RSF ori (fragment): Plasmids containing the RSF 1030 origin of replication can be propagated in E. coli cells that contain additional plasmids with compatible origins.
   2174..2200    +  misc_feature   bom (fragment): basis of mobility region from pBR322
   2299..2354    -  rep_origin     RSF ori (fragment): Plasmids containing the RSF 1030 origin of replication can be propagated in E. coli cells that contain additional plasmids with compatible origins.
   2442..3104    -  CDS            pBBR1 Rep: replication protein for the broad-host-range plasmid pBBR1 from Bordetella bronchiseptica
   3105..3876    -  rep_origin     pBBR1 oriV: replication origin of the broad-host-range plasmid pBBR1 from Bordetella bronchiseptica; requires the pBBR1 Rep protein for replication
   3965..4780    -  CDS            KanR: aminoglycoside phosphotransferase; aph(3')-Ia; confers resistance to kanamycin in bacteria or G418 (Geneticin®) in eukaryotes
>Addgene plasmid #215338 | pMVV108 | addgene full sequence | sequence record 434114 | Addgene NGS Result
CTGTCACCGGATGTGCTTTCCGGTCTGATGAGTCCGTGAGGACGAAACAGCCTCTACAAATAATTTTGTT
TAATACTAGAGAAAGAGGGGAAATACTAGATGAGCAAAGGAGAAGAACTTTTCACTGGAGTTGTCCCAAT
TCTTGTTGAATTAGATGGTGATGTTAATGGGCACAAATTTTCTGTCCGTGGAGAGGGTGAAGGTGATGCT
ACAAACGGAAAACTCACCCTTAAATTTATTTGCACTACTGGAAAACTACCTGTTCCGTGGCCAACACTTG
TCACTACTCTGACCTATGGTGTTCAATGCTTTTCCCGTTATCCGGATCACATGAAACGGCATGACTTTTT
CAAGAGTGCCATGCCCGAAGGTTATGTACAGGAACGCACTATATCTTTCAAAGATGACGGGACCTACAAG
ACGCGTGCTGAAGTCAAGTTTGAAGGTGATACCCTTGTTAATCGTATCGAGTTAAAGGGTATTGATTTTA
AAGAAGATGGAAACATTCTTGGACACAAACTTGAGTACAACTTTAACTCACACAATGTATACATCACGGC
AGACAAACAAAAGAATGGAATCAAAGCTAACTTCAAAATTCGCCACAACGTTGAAGATGGTTCCGTTCAA
CTAGCAGACCATTATCAACAAAATACTCCAATTGGCGATGGCCCTGTCCTTTTACCAGACAACCATTACC
TGTCGACACAATCTGTCCTTTCGAAAGATCCCAACGAAAAGCGTGACCACATGGTCCTTCTTGAGTTTGT
AACTGCTGCTGGGATTACACATGGCATGGATGAGCTCTACAAATAACTCGGTACCAAATTCCAGAAAAGA
GGCCTCCCGAAAGGGGGGCCTTTTTCGTTTTGGTCCAATGGCGGCGCGCCATCGAATGGTGCAAAACCTT
TCGCGGTATGGCATGATAGCGCCCGGAAGAGAGTCAATTCATGGGGGTTGAATATGGAACTGCGTGACCT
GGATTTAAACCTGCTGGTGGTGTTCAACCAGTTGCTGGTCGACAGACGCGTCTCTGTCACTGCGGAGAAC
CTGGGCCTGACCCAGCCTGCCGTGAGCAATGCGCTGAAACGCCTGCGCACCTCGCTACAGGACCCACTCT
TCGTGCGCACACATCAGGGAATGGAACCCACACCCTATGCCGCGCATCTGGCCGAGCACGTCACTTCGGC
CATGCACGCACTGCGCAACGCCCTACAGCACCATGAAAGCTTCGATCCGCTGACCAGCGAGCGTACCTTC
ACCCTGGCCATGACCGACATTGGCGAGATCTACTTCATGCCGCGGCTGATGGATGCGCTGGCTCACCAGG
CCCCCAATTGCGTGATCAGTACGGTGCGCGACAGTTCGATGAGCCTGATGCAGGCCTTGCAGAACGGAAC
CGTGGACTTGGCCGTGGGCCTGCTTCCCAATCTGCAAACTGGCTTCTTTCAGCGCCGGCTGCTCCAGAAT
CACTACGTGTGCCTATGTCGCAAGGACCATCCAGTCACCCGCGAACCCCTGACTCTGGAGCGCTTCTGTT
CCTACGGCCACGTGCGTGTCATCGCCGCTGGCACCGGCCACGGCGAGGTGGACACGTACATGACACGGGT
CGGCATCCGGCGCGACATCCGTCTGGAAGTGCCGCACTTCGCCGCCGTTGGCCACATCCTCCAGCGCACC
GATCTGCTCGCCACTGTGCCGATATGTTTAGCCGACTGCTGCGTAGAGCCCTTCGGCCTAAGCGCCTTGC
CGCACCCAGTCGTCTTGCCTGAAATAGCCATCAACATGTTCTGGCATGCGAAGTACCACAAGGACCTAGC
CAATATTTGGTTGCGGCAACTGATGTTTGACCTGTTTACGGATTGATAAGGATCCTAATTGGTAACGAAT
CAGACAATTGACGGCTCGAGGGAGTAGCATAGGGTTTGCAGAATCCCTGCTTCGTCCATTTGACAGGCAC
ATTATGCATCGATGATAAGCTGTCAAACATGAGCAGATCCTCTACGCCGGACGCATCGTGGCCGGCATCA
CCGGCGCCACAGGTGCGGTTGCTGGCGCCTATATCGCCGACATCACCGATGGGGAAGATCGGGCTCGCCA
CTTCGGGCTCATGAGCAAATATTTTATCTGAGGTGCTTCCTCGCTCACTGACTCGCTGCACGAGGCAGAC
CTCAGCGCTAGCGGAGTGTATACTGGCTTACTATGTTGGCACTGATGAGGGTGTCAGTGAAGTGCTTCAT
GTGGCAGGAGAAAAAAGGCTGCACCGGTGCGTCAGCAGAATATGTGATACAGGATATATTCCGCTTCCTC
GCTCACTGACTCGCTACGCTCGGTCGTTCGACTGCGGCGAGCGGAAATGGCTTACGAACGGGGCGGAGAT
TTCCTGGAAGATGCCAGGAAGATACTTAACAGGGAAGTGAGAGGGCCGCGGCAAAGCCGTTCTACCGGCG
CGGCAGCGTGACCCGTGTCGGCGGCTCCAACGGCTCGCCATCGTCCAGAAAACACGGCTCATCGGGCATC
GGCAGGCGCTGCTGCCCGCGCCGTTCCCATTCCTCCGTTTCGGTCAAGGCTGGCAGGTCTGGTTCCATGC
CCGGAATGCCGGGCTGGCTGGGCGGCTCCTCGCCGGGGCCGGTCGGTAGTTGCTGCTCGCCCGGATACAG
GGTCGGGATGCGGCGCAGGTCGCCATGCCCCAACAGCGATTCGTCCTGGTCGTCGTGATCAACCACCACG
GCGGCACTGAACACCGACAGGCGCAACTGGTCGCGGGGCTGGCCCCACGCCACGCGGTCATTGACCACGT
AGGCCGACACGGTGCCGGGGCCGTTGAGCTTCACGACGGAGATCCAGCGCTCGGCCACCAAGTCCTTGAC
TGCGTATTGGACCGTCCGCAAAGAACGTCCGATGAGCTTGGAAAGTGTCTTCTGGCTGACCACCACGGCG
TTCTGGTGGCCCATCTGCGCCACGAGGTGATGCAGCAGCATTGCCGCCGTGGGTTTCCTCGCAATAAGCC
CGGCCCACGCCTCATGCGCTTTGCGTTCCGTTTGCACCCAGTGACCGGGCTTGTTCTTGGCTTGAATGCC
GATTTCTCTGGACTGCGTGGCCATGCTTATCTCCATGCGGTAGGGGTGCCGCACGGTTGCGGCACCATGC
GCAATCAGCTGCAACTTTTCGGCAGCGCGACAACAATTATGCGTTGCGTAAAAGTGGCAGTCAATTACAG
ATTTTCTTTAACCTACGCAATGAGCTATTGCGGGGGGTGCCGCAATGAGCTGTTGCGTACCCCCCTTTTT
TAAGTTGTTGATTTTTAAGTCTTTCGCATTTCGCCCTATATCTAGTTCTTTGGTGCCCAAAGAAGGGCAC
CCCTGCGGGGTTCCCCCACGCCTTCGGCGCGGCTCCCCCTCCGGCAAAAAGTGGCCCCTCCGGGGCTTGT
TGATCGACTGCGCGGCCTTCGGCCTTGCCCAAGGTGGCGCTGCCCCCTTGGAACCCCCGCACTCGCCGCC
GTGAGGCTCGGGGGGCAGGCGGGCGGGCTTCGCCCTTCGACTGCCCCCACTCGCATAGGCTTGGGTCGTT
CCAGGCGCGTCAAGGCCAAGCCGCTGCGCGGTCGCTGCGCGAGCCTTGACCCGCCTTCCACTTGGTGTCC
AACCGGCAAGCGAAGCGCGCAGGCCGCAGGCCGGAGGCTTTTCCCCAGAGAAAATTAAAAAAATTGATGG
GGCAAGGCCGCAGGCCGCGCAGTTGGAGCCGGTGGGTATGTGGTCGAAGGCTGGGTAGCCGGTGGGCAAT
CCCTGTGGTCAAGCTCGTGGGCAGGCGCAGCCTGTCCATCAGCTTGTCCAGCAGGGTTGTCCACGGGCCG
AGCGAAGCGAGCCAGCCGGTGGCCGCGAAGATCATCTTATTAAGGGGTCTGACGCTCAGTGGAACGAAAA
ATCAATCTAAAGTATATATGAGTAAACTTGGTCTGACAGTTACCTTAGAAAAACTCATCGAGCATCAAAT
GAAACTGCAATTTATTCATATCAGGATTATCAATACCATATTTTTGAAAAAGCCGTTTCTGTAATGAAGG
AGAAAACTCACCGAGGCAGTTCCATAGGATGGCAAGATCCTGGTATCGGTCTGCGATTCCGACTCGTCCA
ACATCAATACAACCTATTAATTTCCCCTCGTCAAAAATAAGGTTATCAAGTGAGAAATCACCATGAGTGA
CGACTGAATCCGGTGAGAATGGCAAAAGCTTATGCATTTCTTTCCAGACTTGTTCAACAGGCCAGCCATT
ACGCTCGTCATCAAAATCACTCGCATCAACCAAACCGTTATTCATTCGTGATTGCGCCTGAGCGAGACGA
AATACGCGATCGCTGTTAAAAGGACAATTACAAACAGGAATCGAATGCAACCGGCGCAGGAACACTGCCA
GCGCATCAACAATATTTTCACCTGAATCAGGATATTCTTCTAATACCTGGAATGCTGTTTTCCCGGGGAT
CGCAGTGGTGAGTAACCATGCATCATCAGGAGTACGGATAAAATGCTTGATGGTCGGAAGAGGCATAAAT
TCCGTCAGCCAGTTTAGTCTGACCATCTCATCTGTAACATCATTGGCAACGCTACCTTTGCCATGTTTCA
GAAACAACTCTGGCGCATCGGGCTTCCCATACAATCGATAGATTGTCGCACCTGATTGCCCGACATTATC
GCGAGCCCATTTATACCCATATAAATCAGCATCCATGTTGGAATTTAATCGCGGCCTGGAGCAAGACGTT
TCCCGTTGAATATGGCTCATAACACCCCTTGTATTACTGTTTATGTAAGCAGACAGTTTTATTGTTCATG
ATGATATATTTTTATCTTGTGCAATGTACATCAGAGATTTTGAGACACAACCAATTATTGAAGGCCTCCC
TAACGGGGGGCCTTTTTTTGTTTCTGGTCTCCCGCTTAACGATCGTTGGCTGGGGGCCTCGCTTGGGTTA
TTGCTGGTGCCCGGCCGGGCGCAATATTCATGTTGATGATTTATTATATATCGAGTGGTGTATTTATTTA
TATTGTTTGCTCCGTTACCGTTATTAACAG
